Addgene plasmid #163918: pLV-PGK-dt/CBA-EGFP-NLS
Purpose: Contains bidirectional reporter genes dtomato and nuclear-targeting EGFP.
Depositing lab: John Engelhardt. Depositing organization: University of Iowa. Publication: Detargeting Lentiviral-Mediated CFTR Expression in Airway Basal Cells Using miR-106b. Choi SH, Reeves RE, Romano Ibarra GS, Lynch TJ, Shahin WS, Feng Z, Gasser GN, Winter MC, Evans TIA, Liu X, Luo M, Zhang Y, Stoltz DA, Devor EJ, Yan Z, Engelhardt JF. Genes (Basel). 2020 Oct 6;11(10). pii: genes11101169. doi: 10.3390/genes11101169. PubMed 33036232.
Backbone
  Vector backbone: pLenti6/V5-GW/lacZ
  Vector type: Mammalian Expression, Lentiviral
Growth in bacteria
  Bacterial resistance: Ampicillin, 100 μg/mL
  Growth temperature: 37°C
  Growth strain: NEB Stable
  Copy number: High Copy
Gene/Insert
  Gene/Insert name: dtomato and EGFP
  Species: Synthetic
  Mutation: Added nuclear localization signal to EGFP
  Cloning method: Restriction Enzyme; 5′ cloning site Unknown (unknown if destroyed); 3′ cloning site Unknown (unknown if destroyed)
Terms and licenses: Academic/Nonprofit Terms; Industry Terms: Not Available to Industry
How to cite: pLV-PGK-dt/CBA-EGFP-NLS was a gift from John Engelhardt (Addgene plasmid # 163918 ; http://n2t.net/addgene:163918 ; RRID:Addgene_163918)
