[The description below was written by a language model from this plasmid's Addgene catalogue record and pLannotate feature annotations shown in this document.]
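Description:
pLV-PGK-dt/CBA-EGFP-NLS is a self-inactivating HIV-1-based lentiviral transfer plasmid, catalogued as derived from pLenti6/V5-GW/lacZ, that carries two fluorescent reporter cassettes arranged back to back. In bacteria it replicates from a high-copy ColE1/pUC-type origin and is selected with ampicillin through the bla gene. An f1 origin and remnants of pBluescript-style cloning sequence (lac promoter/operator, lacZα fragment, T3 and T7 promoters) are also annotated. No mammalian drug-selection marker appears in the feature table.

The viral genome is transcribed from an RSV promoter fused to a truncated 5' LTR. It contains the Ψ packaging signal with a gag fragment, the RRE for Rev-dependent nuclear export, the cPPT/CTS, a WPRE, and a ΔU3 3' LTR followed by an SV40 poly(A) signal and SV40 ori. Within this frame, a mouse PGK promoter drives dTomato in the same orientation as the viral transcript, with the WPRE downstream to enhance expression. Diverging from it, a CMV enhancer/chicken β-actin promoter with a hybrid intron fragment drives EGFP fused at its C terminus to three tandem SV40 nuclear localization signals. This cassette is in the antisense orientation relative to the vector genome and ends in its own bGH poly(A) signal. Transduced cells should therefore show whole-cell red and nuclear green fluorescence from two independent promoters.

The record describes its purpose only as a bidirectional dual-reporter vector. The associated publication concerns microRNA-based detargeting of lentiviral CFTR expression in airway basal cells, but this construct's specific role in that work is not stated, and no microRNA target sites are annotated.
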