Features (pLannotate 1.2.2; 35 found; start..end, strand, type, name):
     69..344     +  promoter       chicken β-actin promoter: No description available
    345..410     +  intron         hybrid intron (fragment): hybrid between chicken β-actin (CBA) and minute virus of mice (MMV) introns (Gray et al., 2011)
    425..1141    +  CDS            EGFP: EGFP is a basic (constitutively fluorescent) green fluorescent protein published in 1996, derived from Aequorea victoria. It is reported to be a rapidly-maturing weak dimer with moderate acid sensitivity.
   1154..1174    +  CDS            SV40 NLS: nuclear localization signal of SV40 (simian virus 40) large T antigen
   1178..1198    +  CDS            SV40 NLS: nuclear localization signal of SV40 (simian virus 40) large T antigen
   1202..1222    +  CDS            SV40 NLS: nuclear localization signal of SV40 (simian virus 40) large T antigen
   1262..1486    +  polyA_signal   bGH poly(A) signal: bovine growth hormone polyadenylation signal
   1490..1511    +  promoter       SV40 promoter (fragment): SV40 enhancer and early promoter
   1568..1685    -  misc_feature   cPPT/CTS: central polypurine tract and central termination sequence of HIV-1
   1724..1824    -  CDS            Rev (fragment): human immunodeficiency virus 1 (HIV-1) Rev protein; rev; enhances nuclear export of unspliced and incompletely spliced viral mRNAs
   2201..2434    -  misc_feature   RRE: The Rev response element (RRE) of HIV-1 allows for Rev-dependent mRNA export from the nucleus to the cytoplasm.
   2580..2943    -  CDS            HIV-1 gag (fragment): gag protein from human immunodeficiency virus 1; gag
   2927..3052    -  misc_feature   HIV-1 Ψ: packaging signal of human immunodeficiency virus type 1
   3099..3279    -  LTR            5' LTR (truncated): truncated 5' long terminal repeat (LTR) from HIV-1
   3280..3506    -  promoter       RSV promoter: Rous sarcoma virus enhancer/promoter
   3534..3552    -  promoter       T3 promoter: promoter for bacteriophage T3 RNA polymerase
   3597..3613    -  protein_bind   lac operator: The lac repressor binds to the lac operator to inhibit transcription in E. coli. This inhibition can be relieved by adding lactose or isopropyl-β-D-thiogalactopyranoside (IPTG). lac repressor encoded by lacI
   3621..3651    -  promoter       lac promoter: promoter for the E. coli lac operon
   3666..3687    -  protein_bind   CAP binding site: CAP binding activates transcription in the presence of cAMP. E. coli catabolite activator protein
   3700..3792    -  CDS            lacI (fragment): lac repressor; lacI; The lac repressor binds to the lac operator to inhibit transcription in E. coli. This inhibition can be relieved by adding lactose or isopropyl-β-D-thiogalactopyranoside (IPTG).
   3975..4563    -  rep_origin     ori: high-copy-number ColE1/pMB1/pBR322/pUC origin of replication
   4734..5594    -  CDS            AmpR: β-lactamase; bla; confers resistance to ampicillin, carbenicillin, and related antibiotics
   5595..5699    -  promoter       AmpR promoter: bla
   5752..6180    -  rep_origin     f1 ori (sequence partly withheld): f1 bacteriophage origin of replication; arrow indicates direction of (+) strand synthesis
   6185..6340    -  CDS            lacZα (fragment): LacZα fragment of β-galactosidase; lacZ fragment
   6348..6366    +  promoter       T7 promoter: promoter for bacteriophage T7 RNA polymerase
   6387..6522    -  rep_origin     SV40 ori: SV40 origin of replication
   6562..6683    -  polyA_signal   SV40 poly(A) signal: SV40 polyadenylation signal
   6755..6988    -  LTR            3' LTR (ΔU3): self-inactivating 3' long terminal repeat (LTR) from HIV-1
   6990..7064    -  CDS            nef (fragment): NEF_HV1Z2 - Experimental evidence at protein level: Swiss-Prot protein existence level 1. Extracellular Nef protein targets CD4(+) T-lymphocytes for apoptosis by interacting with CXCR4 surface receptors. From Human immunodeficiency virus type 1 group M subtype D (isolate Z2/CDC-Z34) (HIV-1).
   7061..7649    -  misc_feature   WPRE: woodchuck hepatitis virus posttranscriptional regulatory element
   7660..8361    -  CDS            dTomato: dTomato is a basic (constitutively fluorescent) orange fluorescent protein published in 2004, derived from Discosoma sp.. It is reported to be a somewhat slowly-maturing dimer with low acid sensitivity.
   8385..8870    -  promoter       PGK promoter: mouse phosphoglycerate kinase 1 promoter
   8876..8898    -  misc_feature   MCS (fragment): pBluescript multiple cloning site
   9039..67      +  enhancer       CMV enhancer (across the origin): human cytomegalovirus immediate early enhancer
>Addgene plasmid #163918 | pLV-PGK-dt/CBA-EGFP-NLS | addgene full sequence | sequence record 324499 | Addgene NGS Result
GTACATGACCTTACGGGACTTTCCTACTTGGCAGTACATCTACGTATTAGTCATCGCTATTACCATGGTC
GAGGTGAGCCCCACGTTCTGCTTCACTCTCCCCATCTCCCCCCCCTCCCCACCCCCAATTTTGTATTTAT
TTATTTTTTAATTATTTTGTGCAGCGATGGGGGCGGGGGGGGGGGGNGCGCGCGCCAGGCGGGGCGGGGC
GGGGCGAGGGGCGGGGCGGGGCGAGGCGGAGAGGTGCGGCGGCAGCCAATCAGAGCGGCGCGCTCCGAAA
GTTTCCTTTTATGGCGAGGCGGCGGCGGCGGCGGCCCTATAAAAAGCGAAGCGCGCGGCGGGCGGGAGTC
GCTGCGCGCTGCCTTCGCCCCGTGCCCCGCTCCGCCGCCGCCTCGCGCCGCCCGCCCCGGTAGCGGCCGC
CACCATGGTGAGCAAGGGCGAGGAGCTGTTCACCGGGGTGGTGCCCATCCTGGTCGAGCTGGACGGCGAC
GTAAACGGCCACAAGTTCAGCGTGTCCGGCGAGGGCGAGGGCGATGCCACCTACGGCAAGCTGACCCTGA
AGTTCATCTGCACCACCGGCAAGCTGCCCGTGCCCTGGCCCACCCTCGTGACCACCCTGACCTACGGCGT
GCAGTGCTTCAGCCGCTACCCCGACCACATGAAGCAGCACGACTTCTTCAAGTCCGCCATGCCCGAAGGC
TACGTCCAGGAGCGCACCATCTTCTTCAAGGACGACGGCAACTACAAGACCCGCGCCGAGGTGAAGTTCG
AGGGCGACACCCTGGTGAACCGCATCGAGCTGAAGGGCATCGACTTCAAGGAGGACGGCAACATCCTGGG
GCACAAGCTGGAGTACAACTACAACAGCCACAACGTCTATATCATGGCCGACAAGCAGAAGAACGGCATC
AAGGTGAACTTCAAGATCCGCCACAACATCGAGGACGGCAGCGTGCAGCTCGCCGACCACTACCAGCAGA
ACACCCCCATCGGCGACGGCCCCGTGCTGCTGCCCGACAACCACTACCTGAGCACCCAGTCCGCCCTGAG
CAAAGACCCCAACGAGAAGCGCGATCACATGGTCCTGCTGGAGTTCGTGACCGCCGCCGGGATCACTCTC
GGCATGGACGAGCTGTACAAGACTCGAGCTGATCCAAAAAAGAAGAGAAAGGTAGATCCAAAAAAGAAGA
GAAAGGTAGATCCAAAAAAGAAGAGAAAGGTAGGATCCTAGAGGATCCTTAATTAAGCTGATCAGCCTCG
ACTGTGCCTTCTAGTTGCCAGCCATCTGTTGTTTGCCCCTCCCCCGTGCCTTCCTTGACCCTGGAAGGTG
CCACTCCCACTGTCCTTTCCTAATAAAATGAGGAAATTGCATCGCATTGTCTGAGTAGGTGTCATTCTAT
TCTGGGGGGTGGGGTGGGGCAGGACAGCAAGGGGGAGGATTGGGAAGACAATAGCAGGCATGCTGGGGAT
GCGGTGGGCTCTATGGCTTCTGAGGCGGAAAGAACCAGCTGGGGCTCTAGGATCCACTAGACCAAAGTGG
ATCTCTGCTGTCCCTGTAATAAACCCGAAAATTTTGAATTTTTGTAATTTGTTTTTGTAATTCTTTAGTT
TGTATGTCTGTTGCTATTATGTCTACTATTCTTTCCCCTGCACTGTACCCCCCAATCCCCCCTTTTCTTT
TAAAATTGTGAATGAATACTGCCATTTGTATCGATACCGTCGAGATCCGTTCACTAATCGAATGGATCTG
TCTCTGTCTCTCTCTCCACCTTCTTCTTCTATTCCTTCGGGCCTGTCGGGTCCCCTCGGGGTTGGGAGGT
GGGTCTGAAACGATAATGGTGAATATCCCTGCCTAACTCTATTCACTATAGAAAGTACAGCAAAAACTAT
TCTTAAACCTACCAAGCCTCCTACTATCATTATGAATAATTTTATATACCACAGCCAATTTGTTATGTTA
AACCAATTCCACAAACTTGCCCATTTATCTAATTCCAATAATTCTTGTTCATTCTTTTCTTGCTGGTTTT
GCGATTCTTCAATTAAGGAGTGTATTAAGCTTGTGTAATTGTTAATTTCTCTGTCCCACTCCATCCAGGT
CGTGTGATTCCAAATCTGTTCCAGAGATTTATTACTCCAACTAGCATTCCAAGGCACAGCAGTGGTGCAA
ATGAGTTTTCCAGAGCAACCCCAAATCCCCAGGAGCTGTTGATCCTTTAGGTATCTTTCCACAGCCAGGA
TTCTTGCCTGGAGCTGCTTGATGCCCCAGACTGTGAGTTGCAACAGATGCTGTTGCGCCTCAATAGCCCT
CAGCAAATTGTTCTGCTGCTGCACTATACCAGACAATAATTGTCTGGCCTGTACCGTCAGCGTCATTGAC
GCTGCGCCCATAGTGCTTCCTGCTGCTCCCAAGAACCCAAGGAACAAAGCTCCTATTCCCACTGCTCTTT
TTTCTCTCTGCACCACTCTTCTCTTTGCCTTGGTGGGTGCTACTCCTAATGGTTCAATTTTTACTACTTT
ATATTTATATAATTCACTTCTCCAATTGTCCCTCATATCTCCTCCTCCAGGTCTGAAGATCAGCGGCCGC
TTGCTGTGCGGTGGTCTTACTTTTGTTTTGCTCTTCCTCTATCTTGTCTAAAGCTTCCTTGGTGTCTTTT
ATCTCTATCCTTTGATGCACACAATAGAGGGTTGCTACTGTATTATATAATGATCTAAGTTCTTCTGATC
CTGTCTGAAGGGATGGTTGTAGCTGTCCCAGTATTTGTCTACAGCCTTCTGATGTTTCTAACAGGCCAGG
ATTAACTGCGAATCGTTCTAGCTCCCTGCTTGCCCATACTATATGTTTTAATTTATATTTTTTCTTTCCC
CCTGGCCTTAACCGAATTTTTTCCCATCGCGATCTAATTCTCCCCCGCTTAATACTGACGCTCTCGCACC
CATCTCTCTCCTTCTAGCCTCCGCTAGTCAAAATTTTTGGCGTACTCACCAGTCGCCGCCCCTCGCCTCT
TGCCGTGCGCGCTTCAGCAAGCCGAGTCCTGCGTCGAGAGAGCTCCTCTGGTTTCCCTTTCGCTTTCAAG
TCCCTGTTCGGGCGCCACTGCTAGAGATTTTCCACACTGACTAAAAGGGTCTGAGGGATCTCTAGTTACC
AGAGTCACACAACAGACGGGCACACACTACTTGAAGCACTCAAGGCAAGCTTTATTGAGGCTTAAGCAGT
GGGTTCCCTAGTTAGCCAGAGAGCTCCCAGGCTCAGATCTGGTCTAACCAGAGAGACCCGTTTATGTATC
GAGCTAGGCACTTAAATACAATATCTCTGCAATGCGGCAATTCAGTGGTTCGTCCAATCCATGTCAGACC
CGTCTGTTGCCTTCCTAATAAGGCACGATCGTACCACCTTACTTCCACCAATCGGCATGCACGGTGCTTT
TTCTCTCCTTGTAAGGCATGTTGCTAACTCATCGTTACCATGTTGCAAGACTACAAGAGTATTGCATAAG
ACTACATTAAGCTTGCAGCTCCAGCTTTTGTTCCCTTTAGTGAGGGTTAATTGCGCGCTTGGCGTAATCA
TGGTCATAGCTGTTTCCTGTGTGAAATTGTTATCCGCTCACAATTCCACACAACATACGAGCCGGAAGCA
TAAAGTGTAAAGCCTGGGGTGCCTAATGAGTGAGCTAACTCACATTAATTGCGTTGCGCTCACTGCCCGC
TTTCCAGTCGGGAAACCTGTCGTGCCAGCTGCATTAATGAATCGGCCAACGCGCGGGGAGAGGCGGTTTG
CGTATTGGGCGCTCTTCCGCTTCCTCGCTCACTGACTCGCTGCGCTCGGTCGTTCGGCTGCGGCGAGCGG
TATCAGCTCACTCAAAGGCGGTAATACGGTTATCCACAGAATCAGGGGATAACGCAGGAAAGAACATGTG
AGCAAAAGGCCAGCAAAAGGCCAGGAACCGTAAAAAGGCCGCGTTGCTGGCGTTTTTCCATAGGCTCCGC
CCCCCTGACGAGCATCACAAAAATCGACGCTCAAGTCAGAGGTGGCGAAACCCGACAGGACTATAAAGAT
ACCAGGCGTTTCCCCCTGGAAGCTCCCTCGTGCGCTCTCCTGTTCCGACCCTGCCGCTTACCGGATACCT
GTCCGCCTTTCTCCCTTCGGGAAGCGTGGCGCTTTCTCATAGCTCACGCTGTAGGTATCTCAGTTCGGTG
TAGGTCGTTCGCTCCAAGCTGGGCTGTGTGCACGAACCCCCCGTTCAGCCCGACCGCTGCGCCTTATCCG
GTAACTATCGTCTTGAGTCCAACCCGGTAAGACACGACTTATCGCCACTGGCAGCAGCCACTGGTAACAG
GATTAGCAGAGCGAGGTATGTAGGCGGTGCTACAGAGTTCTTGAAGTGGTGGCCTAACTACGGCTACACT
AGAAGAACAGTATTTGGTATCTGCGCTCTGCTGAAGCCAGTTACCTTCGGAAAAAGAGTTGGTAGCTCTT
GATCCGGCAAACAAACCACCGCTGGTAGCGGTGGTTTTTTTGTTTGCAAGCAGCAGATTACGCGCAGAAA
AAAAGGATCTCAAGAAGATCCTTTGATCTTTTCTACGGGGTCTGACGCTCAGTGGAACGAAAACTCACGT
TAAGGGATTTTGGTCATGAGATTATCAAAAAGGATCTTCACCTAGATCCTTTTAAATTAAAAATGAAGTT
TTAAATCAATCTAAAGTATATATGAGTAAACTTGGTCTGACAGTTACCAATGCTTAATCAGTGAGGCACC
TATCTCAGCGATCTGTCTATTTCGTTCATCCATAGTTGCCTGACTCCCCGTCGTGTAGATAACTACGATA
CGGGAGGGCTTACCATCTGGCCCCAGTGCTGCAATGATACCGCGAGACCCACGCTCACCGGCTCCAGATT
TATCAGCAATAAACCAGCCAGCCGGAAGGGCCGAGCGCAGAAGTGGTCCTGCAACTTTATCCGCCTCCAT
CCAGTCTATTAATTGTTGCCGGGAAGCTAGAGTAAGTAGTTCGCCAGTTAATAGTTTGCGCAACGTTGTT
GCCATTGCTACAGGCATCGTGGTGTCACGCTCGTCGTTTGGTATGGCTTCATTCAGCTCCGGTTCCCAAC
GATCAAGGCGAGTTACATGATCCCCCATGTTGTGCAAAAAAGCGGTTAGCTCCTTCGGTCCTCCGATCGT
TGTCAGAAGTAAGTTGGCCGCAGTGTTATCACTCATGGTTATGGCAGCACTGCATAATTCTCTTACTGTC
ATGCCATCCGTAAGATGCTTTTCTGTGACTGGTGAGTACTCAACCAAGTCATTCTGAGAATAGTGTATGC
GGCGACCGAGTTGCTCTTGCCCGGCGTCAATACGGGATAATACCGCGCCACATAGCAGAACTTTAAAAGT
GCTCATCATTGGAAAACGTTCTTCGGGGCGAAAACTCTCAAGGATCTTACCGCTGTTGAGATCCAGTTCG
ATGTAACCCACTCGTGCACCCAACTGATCTTCAGCATCTTTTACTTTCACCAGCGTTTCTGGGTGAGCAA
AAACAGGAAGGCAAAATGCCGCAAAAAAGGGAATAAGGGCGACACGGAAATGTTGAATACTCATACTCTT
CCTTTTTCAATATTATTGAAGCATTTATCAGGGTTATTGTCTCATGAGCGGATACATATTTGAATGTATT
TAGAAAAATAAACAAATAGGGGTTCCGCGCACATTTCCCCGAAAAGTGCCACCTAAATTGTAAGCGTTAA
TATTTTGTTAAAATTCGCGTTAAATTTTTGTTAAATCAGCTCATTTTTTAACCAATAGGCCGAAATCGGC
AAAATCCCTTATAAATCAAAAGAATAGACCGAGATAGGGT
[37 nt withheld, positions 5851-5887]
AAAGAACGTGGACTCCAACGTCAAAGG
[49 nt withheld, positions 5915-5963]
T
[91 nt withheld, positions 5965-6055]
G
[124 nt withheld, positions 6057-6180]
CCCATTCGCCATTCAGGCTGCGCAACTGTTGGGAAGGGCGATCGGTGCGGGCCTCTTCGCTATTACGCCA
GCTGGCGAAAGGGGGATGTGCTGCAAGGCGATTAAGTTGGGTAACGCCAGGGTTTTCCCAGTCACGACGT
TGTAAAACGACGGCCAGTGAGCGCGCGTAATACGACTCACTATAGGGCGAATTGGGTACGTCCCTAGGCC
TCCAAAAAAGCCTCCTCACTACTTCTGGAATAGCTCAGAGGCCGAGGCGGCCTCGGCCTCTGCATAAATA
AAAAAAATTAGTCAGCCATGGGGCGGAGAATGGGCGGAACTGGGCGGAGTTAGGGGCGGGATGGGCGGAG
TTAGGGGCGGGATAGCTAGAGCCAGACATGATAAGATACATTGATGAGTTTGGACAAACCACAACTAGAA
TGCAGTGAAAAAAATGCTTTATTTGTGAAATTTGTGATGCTATTGCTTTATTTGTAACCATTATAAGCTG
CAATAAACAAGTTCCTCTCACTCTCTGATATTCATTTCTTTGCAAGTTATAAATACTGAATAATAAGATG
ACATGAACTACTACTGCTAGAGATTTTCCACACTGACTAAAAGGGTCTGAGGGATCTCTAGTTACCAGAG
TCACACAACAGACGGGCACACACTACTTGAAGCACTCAAGGCAAGCTTTATTGAGGCTTAAGCAGTGGGT
TCCCTAGTTAGCCAGAGAGCTCCCAGGCTCAGATCTGGTCTAACCAGAGAGACCCAGTACAAGCAAAAAG
CAGATCTTGTCTTCGTTGGGAGTGAATTAGCCCTTCCAGTCCCCCCTTTTCTTTTAAAAAGTGGCTAAGA
TCTACAGCTGCCTTGTAAGTCATTGGTCTTAAAGGTACCTGCGGGGAGGCGGCCCAAAGGGAGATCCGAC
TCGTCTGAGGGCGAAGGCGAAGACGCGGAAGAGGCCGCAGAGCCGGCAGCAGGCCGCGGGAAGGAAGGTC
CGCTGGATTGAGGGCCGAAGGGACGTAGCAGAAGGACGTCCCGCGCAGAATCCAGGTGGCAACACAGGCG
AGCAGCCATGGAAAGGACGTCAGCTTCCCCGACAACACCACGGAATTGTCAGTGCCCAACAGCCGAGCCC
CTGTCCAGCAGCGGGCAAGGCAGGCGGCGATGAGTTCCGCCGTGGCAATAGGGAGGGGGAAAGCGAAAGT
CCCGGAAAGGAGCTGACAGGTGGTGGCAATGCCCCAACCAGTGGGGGTTGCGTCAGCAAACACAGTGCAC
ACCACGCCACGTTGCCTGACAACGGGCCACAACTCCTCATAAAGAGACAGCAACCAGGATTTATACAAGG
AGGAGAAAATGAAAGCCATACGGGAAGCAATAGCATGATACAAAGGCATTAAAGCAGCGTATCCACATAG
CGTAAAAGGAGCAACATAGTTAAGAATACCAGTCAATCTTTCACAAATTTTGTAATCCAGAGGTTGATTA
CTCGAGTTACTTGTACAGCTCGTCCATGCCGTACAGGAACAGGTGGTGGCGGCCCTCGGAGCGCTCGTAC
TGTTCCACGATGGTGTAGTCCTCGTTGTGGGAGGTGATGTCCAGCTTGGTGTCCACGTAGTAGTAGCCGG
GCAGTTGCACGGGCTTCTTGGCCATGTAGATGGTCTTGAACTCCACCAGGTAGTGGCCGCCGTCCTTCAG
CTTCAGGGCCTGGTGGATCTCGCCCTTCAGCACGCCGTCGCGGGGGTACAGGCGCTCGGTGGAGGCCTCC
CAGCCCATGGTCTTCTTCTGCATTACGGGGCCGTCGGGGGGGAAGTTGGTGCCGCGCATCTTCACCTTGT
AGATCAGCGTGCCGTCCTGCAGGGAGGAGTCCTGGGTCACGGTCACCAGACCGCCGTCCTCGAAGTTCAT
CACGCGCTCCCACTTGAAGCCCTCGGGGAAGGACAGCTTCTTGTAATCGGGGATGTCGGCGGGGTGCTTC
ACGTACGCCTTGGAGCCGTACATGAACTGGGGGGACAGGATGTCCCAGGCGAAGGGCAGGGGGCCGCCCT
TGGTCACCTTCAGCTTGGCGGTCTGGGTGCCCTCGTAGGGGCGGCCCTCGCCCTCGCCCTCGATCTCGAA
CTCGTGGCCGTTCATGGAGCCCTCCATGCGCACCTTGAAGCGCATGAACTCTTTGATGACCTCCTCGCCC
TTGCTCACCATGGTGCCGGCGGCAAGCTTCAGGTCGAAAGGCCCGGAGATGAGGAAGAGGAGAACAGCGC
GGCAGACGTGCGCTTTTGAAGCGTGCAGAATGCCGGGCCTCCGGAGGACCTTCGGGCGCCCGCCCCGCCC
CTGAGCCCGCCCCTGAGCCCGCCCCCGGACCCACCCCTTCCCAGCCTCTGAGCCCAGAAAGCGAAGGAGC
AAAGCTGCTATTGGCCGCTGCCCCAAAGGCCTACCCGCTTCCATTGCTCAGCGGTGCTGTCCATCTGCAC
GAGACTAGTGAGACGTGCTACTTCCATTTGTCACGTCCTGCACGACGCGAGCTGCGGGGCGGGGGGGAAC
TTCCTGACTAGGGGAGGAGTAGAAGGTGGCGCGAAGGGGCCACCAAAGAACGGAGCCGGTTGGCGCCTAC
CGGTGGATGTGGAATGTGTGCGAGGCCAGAGGCCACTTGTGTAGCGCCAAGTGCCCAGCGGGGCTGCTAA
AGCGCATGCTCCAGACTGCCTTGGGAAAAGTACTGGAATTCCTGCAGCCCGGGGGATCTTCAATATTGGC
CATTAGCCATATTATTCATTGGTTATATAGCATAAATCAATATTGGCTATTGGCCATTGCATACGTTGTA
TCTATATCATAATATGTACATTTATATTGGCTCATGTCCAATATGACCGCCATGTTGGCATTGATTATTG
ACTAGTTATTAATAGTAATCAATTACGGGGTCATTAGTTCATAGCCCATATATGGAGTTCCGCGTTACAT
AACTTACGGTAAATGGCCCGCCTGGCTGACCGCCCAACGACCCCCGCCCATTGACGTCAATAATGACGTA
TGTTCCCATAGTAACGCCAATAGGGACTTTCCATTGACGTCAATGGGTGGAGTATTTACGGTAAACTGCC
CACTTGGCAGTACATCAAGTGTATCATATGCCAAGTCCGCCCCCTATTGACGTCAATGACGGTAAATGGC
CCGCCTGGCATTATGCCCA
